Addgene plasmid #19141: mADAM17 in pcDNA3.1
Depositing lab: Zena Werb. Publication: The low affinity IgE receptor (CD23) is cleaved by the metalloproteinase ADAM10. Lemieux GA, Blumenkron F, Yeung N, Zhou P, Williams J, Grammer AC, Petrovich R, Lipsky PE, Moss ML, Werb Z. J Biol Chem. 2007 May 18. 282(20):14836-44. 10.1074/jbc.M608414200 PubMed 17389606.
Backbone
  Vector backbone: pcDNA3.1
  Backbone manufacturer: Invitrogen
  Backbone size w/o insert (bp): 5400
  Vector type: Mammalian Expression
Growth in bacteria
  Bacterial resistance: Ampicillin, 100 μg/mL
  Growth temperature: 37°C
  Growth strain: DH5alpha
  Copy number: Low Copy
Gene/Insert
  Gene/Insert name: ADAM17 (alt name: TACE)
  Species: M. musculus (mouse)
  Insert size (bp): 2480
  Entrez Gene: Adam17 (a.k.a. CD156b, Tace)
  Cloning method: Restriction Enzyme; 5′ cloning site KpnI (not destroyed); 3′ cloning site NotI (not destroyed)
  Sequencing primers: 5′ CMV-F; 3′ BGH-rev
Terms and licenses: Academic/Nonprofit Terms; Industry Terms: Not Available to Industry
Depositor comments: A V594I mutation was found in ADAM17, this is a common variant and does not affect function.
How to cite: mADAM17 in pcDNA3.1 was a gift from Zena Werb (Addgene plasmid # 19141 ; http://n2t.net/addgene:19141 ; RRID:Addgene_19141)
