[The description below was written by a language model from this plasmid's Addgene catalogue record.]
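Description:
mADAM17 in pcDNA3.1 is a mammalian expression plasmid carrying the mouse Adam17 cDNA, which encodes the membrane-anchored metalloproteinase ADAM17, also known as TACE (tumour necrosis factor-alpha converting enzyme) or CD156b. The insert of about 2.5 kb was placed by restriction cloning between the KpnI and NotI sites of the commercial pcDNA3.1 backbone (about 5.4 kb), and both sites remain intact, so the coding region can be excised or transferred. The plasmid is propagated in standard E. coli cloning strains under ampicillin selection and is recorded as low copy.

No feature table accompanies the record, so the regulatory elements are not listed explicitly. However, the recommended sequencing primers (CMV forward and BGH reverse) fit the usual pcDNA3.1 layout, in which the insert sits between the strong constitutive CMV immediate-early promoter and the bovine growth hormone polyadenylation signal. The record does not state a mammalian selection marker, and it does not mention any epitope tag or reporter fusion, so the protein appears to be expressed untagged. The depositor notes a V594I substitution in ADAM17, described as a common variant that does not affect function.

The construct is suited to transient or constitutive overexpression of mouse ADAM17 in cultured mammalian cells, for example to test whether this sheddase cleaves a candidate membrane protein. It is associated with a study of ectodomain shedding of the low-affinity IgE receptor CD23 that identified ADAM10 as a cleaving protease, where an ADAM17 construct would plausibly serve for comparison among ADAM family members, although the record does not spell out its role.
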