>Addgene plasmid #19141 | mADAM17 in pcDNA3.1 | addgene partial sequence | sequence record 24968 | CMV-F 5'-CGCAAATGGGCGGTAGGCGTG-3'
CNNGGNGCATTAGCAGAGCTCTCTGGCTACTAGAGAACCCACTGCTTACTGGCTTATCGAAATTAATACG
ACTCACTATAGGGAGACCCAAGCTTGGTACCATGAGGCGGCGTCTCCTCATCCTGACCACTTTGGTGCCT
TTCGTCCTGGCACCCCGACCTCCGGAGGAAGCAGGCTCTGGCTCCCATCCGCGACTTGAGAAGCTTGATT
CTTTGCTCTCAGACTACGACATCCTCTCCTTAGCTAATATTCAGCAGCACTCCATAAGGAAAAGGGATCT
ACAGTCTGCGACACACTTAGAAACATTACTAACTTTTTCAGCTTTGAAAAGGCATTTTAAATTATACTTG
ACATCAAGTACCGAACGCTTTTCACAAAACTTGAGAGTCGTGGTGGTGGACGGGAAAGAAGAAAGCGAGT
ACAGCGTGAAGTGGCAGGACTTCTTCAGTGGTCACGTGGTTGGTGAGCCTGACTCTAGGGTTCTAGCCCA
CATAGGAGATGATGATGTTACAGTGAGAATCAACACAGATGGGGCAGAATATAACGTAGAGCCACTTTGG
AGGTTTGTCAATGATACTAAAGATAAACGAATGCTGGTGTATAAGTCTGAAGATATCAAGGATTTTTCAC
GTTTGCAGTCTCCAAAAGTATGTGGTTATTTAAATGCAGATAGTGAAGAGCTGCTTCCAAAAGGGCTCAT
AGACAGAGAGCCATCTGAAGAGTTTGTTCGTCGAGTGAAGAGACGAGCTGAACCTAACCCCTTGAAGAAT
ACTTGTAATTACTGGTGGTAGCAGATCATCGATTTTATAANNAC
